>Addgene plasmid #90994 | mCherry-Sec61b-C1 | addgene full sequence | sequence record 179976 | Addgene NGS Result
AACAAACCACCGCTGGTAGCGGTGGTTTTTTTGTTTGCAAGCAGCAGATTACGCGCAGAAAAAAAGGATC
TCAAGAAGATCCTTTGATCTTTTCTACGGGGTCTGACGCTCAGTGGAACGAAAACTCACGTTAAGGGATT
TTGGTCATGAGATTATCAAAAAGGATCTTCACCTAGATCCTTTTAAATTAAAAATGAAGTTTTAAATCAA
TCTAAAGTATATATGAGTAACCTGAGGCTATGGCAGGGCCTGCCGCCCCGACGTTGGCTGCGAGCCCTGG
GCCTTCACCCGAACTTGGGGGGTGGGGTGGGGAAAAGGAAGAAACGCGGGCGTATTGGCCCCAATGGGGT
CTCGGTGGGGTATCGACAGAGTGCCAGCCCTGGGACCGAACCCCGCGTTTATGAACAAACGACCCAACAC
CGTGCGTTTTATTCTGTCTTTTTATTGCCGTCATAGCGCGGGTTCCTTCCGGTATTGTCTCCTTCCGTGT
TTCAGTTAGCCTCCCCCTAGGGTGGGCGAAGAACTCCAGCATGAGATCCCCGCGCTGGAGGATCATCCAG
CCGGCGTCCCGGAAAACGATTCCGAAGCCCAACCTTTCATAGAAGGCGGCGGTGGAATCGAAATCTCGTG
ATGGCAGGTTGGGCGTCGCTTGGTCGGTCATTTCGAACCCCAGAGTCCCGCTCAGAAGAACTCGTCAAGA
AGGCGATAGAAGGCGATGCGCTGCGAATCGGGAGCGGCGATACCGTAAAGCACGAGGAAGCGGTCAGCCC
ATTCGCCGCCAAGCTCTTCAGCAATATCACGGGTAGCCAACGCTATGTCCTGATAGCGGTCCGCCACACC
CAGCCGGCCACAGTCGATGAATCCAGAAAAGCGGCCATTTTCCACCATGATATTCGGCAAGCAGGCATCG
CCATGGGTCACGACGAGATCCTCGCCGTCGGGCATGCTCGCCTTGAGCCTGGCGAACAGTTCGGCTGGCG
CGAGCCCCTGATGCTCTTCGTCCAGATCATCCTGATCGACAAGACCGGCTTCCATCCGAGTACGTGCTCG
CTCGATGCGATGTTTCGCTTGGTGGTCGAATGGGCAGGTAGCCGGATCAAGCGTATGCAGCCGCCGCATT
GCATCAGCCATGATGGATACTTTCTCGGCAGGAGCAAGGTGAGATGACAGGAGATCCTGCCCCGGCACTT
CGCCCAATAGCAGCCAGTCCCTTCCCGCTTCAGTGACAACGTCGAGCACAGCTGCGCAAGGAACGCCCGT
CGTGGCCAGCCACGATAGCCGCGCTGCCTCGTCTTGCAGTTCATTCAGGGCACCGGACAGGTCGGTCTTG
ACAAAAAGAACCGGGCGCCCCTGCGCTGACAGCCGGAACACGGCGGCATCAGAGCAGCCGATTGTCTGTT
GTGCCCAGTCATAGCCGAATAGCCTCTCCACCCAAGCGGCCGGAGAACCTGCGTGCAATCCATCTTGTTC
AATCATGCGAAACGATCCTCATCCTGTCTCTTGATCGATCTTTGCAAAAGCCTAGGCCTCCAAAAAAGCC
TCCTCACTACTTCTGGAATAGCTCAGAGGCCGAGGCGGCCTCGGCCTCTGCATAAATAAAAAAAATTAGT
CAGCCATGGGGCGGAGAATGGGCGGAACTGGGCGGAGTTAGGGGCGGGATGGGCGGAGTTAGGGGCGGGA
CTATGGTTGCTGACTAATTGAGATGCATGCTTTGCATACTTCTGCCTGCTGGGGAGCCTGGGGACTTTCC
ACACCTGGTTGCTGACTAATTGAGATGCATGCTTTGCATACTTCTGCCTGCTGGGGAGCCTGGGGACTTT
CCACACCCTAACTGACACACATTCCACAGCTGGTTCTTTCCGCCTCAGGACTCTTCCTTTTTCAATATTA
TTGAAGCATTTATCAGGGTTATTGTCTCATGAGCGGATACATATTTGAATGTATTTAGAAAAATAAACAA
ATAGGGGTTCCGCGCACATTTCCCCGAAAAGTGCCACCTG
[124 nt withheld, positions 2001-2124]
C
[91 nt withheld, positions 2126-2216]
A
[49 nt withheld, positions 2218-2266]
CCTTTGACGTTGGAGTCCACGTTCTTT
[37 nt withheld, positions 2294-2330]
ACCCTATCTCGGTCTATTCTTTTGATTTATAAGGGATTTTGCCGATTTCGGCCTATTGGTTAAAAAATGA
GCTGATTTAACAAAAATTTAACGCGAATTTTAACAAAATATTAACGCTTACAATTTACGCGTTAAGATAC
ATTGATGAGTTTGGACAAACCACAACTAGAATGCAGTGAAAAAAATGCTTTATTTGTGAAATTTGTGATG
CTATTGCTTTATTTGTAACCATTATAAGCTGCAATAAACAAGTTAACAACAACAATTGCATTCATTTTAT
GTTTCAGGTTCAGGGGGAGGTGTGGGAGGTTTTTTAAAGCAAGTAAAACCTCTACAAATGTGGTATGGCT
GATTATGATCAGTTATCTAGATCCGGTGGATCCCGGGCCCGCGGTACCGTCGACTGCAGAATTCCTA
[288 nt withheld, positions 2748-3035]
AGATCTGAGTCCGGACTTGTACAGCTCGTCCATGCCGCCGGTGGAGTGGCGGCCCTCGGCGCGTTCGTAC
TGTTCCACGATGGTGTAGTCCTCGTTGTGGGAGGTGATGTCCAACTTGATGTTGACGTTGTAGGCGCCGG
GCAGCTGCACGGGCTTCTTGGCCTTGTAGGTGGTCTTGACCTCAGCGTCGTAGTGGCCGCCGTCCTTCAG
CTTCAGCCTCTGCTTGATCTCGCCCTTCAGGGCGCCGTCCTCGGGGTACATCCGCTCGGAGGAGGCCTCC
CAGCCCATGGTCTTCTTCTGCATTACGGGGCCGTCGGAGGGGAAGTTGGTGCCGCGCAGCTTCACCTTGT
AGATGAACTCGCCGTCCTGCAGGGAGGAGTCCTGGGTCACGGTCACCACGCCGCCGTCCTCGAAGTTCAT
CACGCGCTCCCACTTGAAGCCCTCGGGGAAGGACAGCTTCAAGTAGTCGGGGATGTCGGCGGGGTGCTTC
ACGTAGGCCTTGGAGCCGTACATGAACTGAGGGGACAGGATGTCCCAGGCGAAGGGCAGGGGGCCACCCT
TGGTCACCTTCAGCTTGGCGGTCTGGGTGCCCTCGTAGGGGCGGCCCTCGCCCTCGCCCTCGATCTCGAA
CTCGTGGCCGTTCACGGAGCCCTCCATGTGCACCTTGAAGCGCATGAACTCCTTGATGATGGCCATGTTA
TCCTCCTCGCCCTTGCTCACCATGGTGGCGACCGGTAGCGCTAGCGGATCTGACGGTTCACTAAACCAGC
TCTGCTTATATAGACCTCCCACCGTACACGCCTACCGCCCATTTGCGTCAATGGGGCGGAGTTGTTACGA
CATTTTGGAAAGTCCCGTTGATTTTGGTGCCAAAACAAACTCCCATTGACGTCAATGGGGTGGAGACTTG
GAAATCCCCGTGAGTCAAACCGCTATCCACGCCCATTGATGTACTGCCAAAACCGCATCACCATGGTAAT
AGCGATGACTAATACGTAGATGTACTGCCAAGTAGGAAAGTCCCATAAGGTCATGTACTGGGCATAATGC
CAGGCGGGCCATTTACCGTCATTGACGTCAATAGGGGGCGTACTTGGCATATGATACACTTGATGTACTG
CCAAGTGGGCAGTTTACCGTAAATACTCCACCCATTGACGTCAATGGAAAGTCCCTATTGGCGTTACTAT
GGGAACATACGTCATTATTGACGTCAATGGGCGGGGGTCGTTGGGCGGTCAGCCAGGCGGGCCATTTACC
GTAAGTTATGTAACGCGGAACTCCATATATGGGCTATGAACTAATGACCCCGTAATTGATTACTATTAAT
AACTAATGCATGGCGGTAATACGGTTATCCACAGAATCAGGGGATAACGCAGGAAAGAACATGTGAGCAA
AAGGCCAGCAAAAGGCCAGGAACCGTAAAAAGGCCGCGTTGCTGGCGTTTTTCCATAGGCTCCGCCCCCC
TGACGAGCATCACAAAAATCGACGCTCAAGTCAGAGGTGGCGAAACCCGACAGGACTATAAAGATACCAG
GCGTTTCCCCCTGGAAGCTCCCTCGTGCGCTCTCCTGTTCCGACCCTGCCGCTTACCGGATACCTGTCCG
CCTTTCTCCCTTCGGGAAGCGTGGCGCTTTCTCATAGCTCACGCTGTAGGTATCTCAGTTCGGTGTAGGT
CGTTCGCTCCAAGCTGGGCTGTGTGCACGAACCCCCCGTTCAGCCCGACCGCTGCGCCTTATCCGGTAAC
TATCGTCTTGAGTCCAACCCGGTAAGACACGACTTATCGCCACTGGCAGCAGCCACTGGTAACAGGATTA
GCAGAGCGAGGTATGTAGGCGGTGCTACAGAGTTCTTGAAGTGGTGGCCTAACTACGGCTACACTAGAAG
AACAGTATTTGGTATCTGCGCTCTGCTGAAGCCAGTTACCTTCGGAAAAAGAGTTGGTAGCTCTTGATCC
GGCA
Features (pLannotate 1.2.2; 15 found; start..end, strand, type, name):
    296..312     +  polyA_signal   bGH poly(A) signal (fragment): bovine growth hormone polyadenylation signal
    403..450     -  polyA_signal   HSV TK poly(A) signal: herpes simplex virus thymidine kinase polyadenylation signal (Cole and Stacy, 1985)
    509..661     -  CDS            ble (fragment): BLE_KLEPN - Experimental evidence at protein level: Swiss-Prot protein existence level 1. Binding protein with a strong affinity to the bleomycin family of antibiotics. Binds to CL990; an antimitotic-antibiotic compound. From Klebsiella pneumoniae.
    682..1476    -  CDS            NeoR/KanR: aminoglycoside phosphotransferase from Tn5; aph(3')-II (or nptII); confers resistance to neomycin, kanamycin, and G418 (Geneticin®)
   1511..1868    -  promoter       SV40 promoter: SV40 enhancer and early promoter
   1870..1974    -  promoter       AmpR promoter: bla
   2001..2429    +  rep_origin     f1 ori (sequence partly withheld): f1 bacteriophage origin of replication; arrow indicates direction of (+) strand synthesis
   2463..2584    -  polyA_signal   SV40 poly(A) signal: SV40 polyadenylation signal
   2607..2691    -  CDS            large T antigen (fragment): large T antigen from SV40 (simian virus 40)
   2708..2744    -  misc_feature   MCS (fragment): multiple cloning site
   2745..3035    -  CDS            Sec61β (sequence partly withheld): human Sec61β subunit of the translocon in the endoplasmic reticulum; SEC61B
   3051..3758    -  CDS            mCherry: mCherry is a basic (constitutively fluorescent) red fluorescent protein published in 2004, derived from Discosoma sp.. It is reported to be a very rapidly-maturing monomer with low acid sensitivity.
   3803..4006    -  promoter       CMV promoter: human cytomegalovirus (CMV) immediate early promoter
   4007..4310    -  enhancer       CMV enhancer: human cytomegalovirus immediate early enhancer
   4485..74      -  rep_origin     ori (across the origin): high-copy-number ColE1/pMB1/pBR322/pUC origin of replication
