[The description below was written by a language model from this plasmid's Addgene catalogue record and pLannotate feature annotations shown in this document.]
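Description:
mCherry-Sec61b-C1 is a mammalian expression plasmid of about 5 kb built on the Clontech pEGFP-C1 backbone. It produces a red fluorescent fusion of human Sec61β (SEC61B), a subunit of the endoplasmic reticulum translocon. It is maintained in E. coli at high copy through a ColE1/pUC-type origin. It carries the dual-purpose NeoR/KanR cassette typical of this vector family. In that cassette, the Tn5 aminoglycoside phosphotransferase gene sits behind a bacterial (bla-type) promoter placed in tandem with the SV40 enhancer/early promoter and ends at the HSV TK polyadenylation signal. The same gene therefore gives kanamycin resistance in bacteria and G418 resistance in transfected mammalian cells. An f1 origin is also present. The short bGH poly(A), ble and large T antigen matches in the feature table are fragmentary annotation hits rather than functional parts.

The expression unit consists of the CMV immediate-early enhancer and promoter, the mCherry coding sequence, the Sec61β coding sequence directly downstream, a remnant of the multiple cloning site and the SV40 polyadenylation signal. mCherry is therefore at the N-terminus of the fusion. According to the record, the plasmid was derived from an earlier AcGFP–Sec61β construct by exchanging the fluorescent protein through AgeI and BsrGI sites, both of which are retained. The listed insert size of roughly 700 bp matches the swapped mCherry segment rather than the whole fusion. The stated purpose is bright labelling of the endoplasmic reticulum in mammalian cells, and the associated publication concerns high-resolution imaging of peripheral ER structure and dynamics.
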