Addgene plasmid #90994: mCherry-Sec61b-C1
Purpose: Expresses mCherry-tagged Sec61b, brightly labels endoplasmic reticulum in mammalian cells
Depositing lab: Jennifer Lippincott-Schwartz. Depositing organization: HHMI, Janelia Research Campus. Publication: Increased spatiotemporal resolution reveals highly dynamic dense tubular matrices in the peripheral ER. Nixon-Abell J, Obara CJ, Weigel AV, Li D, Legant WR, Xu CS, Pasolli HA, Harvey K, Hess HF, Betzig E, Blackstone C, Lippincott-Schwartz J. Science. 2016 Oct 28;354(6311). pii: aaf3928. Epub 2016 Oct 27. 10.1126/science.aaf3928 PubMed 27789813.
Backbone
  Vector backbone: pEGFP-C1
  Backbone manufacturer: Clontech
  Backbone size w/o insert (bp): 4732
  Total vector size (bp): 5000
  Modifications to backbone: Cloned from pAc-GFPC1-Sec61beta (Addgene # 15108) through AgeI and BsrG1 sites to change the color of the fluorescent protein.
  Vector type: Mammalian Expression
  Selectable markers: Neomycin (select with G418)
Growth in bacteria
  Bacterial resistance: Kanamycin, 50 μg/mL
  Growth temperature: 37°C
  Growth strain: DH5alpha
  Copy number: High Copy
Gene/Insert
  Gene/Insert name: mCherry-Sec61b
  Species: H. sapiens (human), Synthetic
  Insert size (bp): 702
  Entrez Gene: SEC61B
  Promoter: CMV
  Tag / fusion protein: mCherry (red fluorescence) (N terminal on insert)
  Cloning method: Restriction Enzyme; 5′ cloning site AgeI (not destroyed); 3′ cloning site BsrG1 (not destroyed)
  Sequencing primers: 5′ CMVfor; 3′ SV40polyA
Resource information
  A portion of this plasmid was derived from a plasmid made by: The plasmid is modified from pAcGFP-C1-Sec61b, generated by Tom Rapoport's Lab (Harvard). It was acquired by Craig Blackstone's Lab (NIH\NINDS), and modified in Jennifer Lippincott-Schwartz's Lab (NIH\NICHD).
Terms and licenses: Academic/Nonprofit Terms; Industry Terms: Not Available to Industry
How to cite: mCherry-Sec61b-C1 was a gift from Jennifer Lippincott-Schwartz (Addgene plasmid # 90994 ; http://n2t.net/addgene:90994 ; RRID:Addgene_90994)
